Addgene plasmid #205597: FSHB-t2a-dTOMATO
Purpose: an overexpression vector of the killifish FSHB
Depositing lab: Itamar Harel. Depositing organization: Hebrew University. Publication: A scalable and tunable platform for functional interrogation of peptide hormones in fish. Moses E, Franek R, Harel I. eLife. 2023 Oct 24;12:e85960. doi: 10.7554/eLife.85960. PubMed 37872843.
Backbone
  Vector backbone: pLV
  Backbone size w/o insert (bp): 6700
  Total vector size (bp): 8104
Growth in bacteria
  Bacterial resistance: Ampicillin, 100 μg/mL
  Growth temperature: 37°C
  Growth strain: DH5alpha
  Copy number: Unknown
Gene/Insert
  Gene/Insert name: FSHB (alt name: follicle stimulating hormone)
  Species: Nothobranchius furzeri
  Insert size (bp): 351
  Promoter: CMV
  Tag / fusion protein: dTOMATO (C terminal on insert)
  Cloning method: Gibson Cloning
  Sequencing primers: 5′ GAGATCGCGGGCATGAACT; 3′ ACCACACTCATCCACACCAC
Terms and licenses: Academic/Nonprofit Terms; Industry Terms: Not Available to Industry
How to cite: FSHB-t2a-dTOMATO was a gift from Itamar Harel (Addgene plasmid # 205597 ; http://n2t.net/addgene:205597 ; RRID:Addgene_205597)
