[The description below was written by a language model from this plasmid's Addgene catalogue record and pLannotate feature annotations shown in this document.]
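Description:
FSHB-t2a-dTOMATO is an overexpression vector for the follicle stimulating hormone beta subunit (FSHB) of the turquoise killifish, Nothobranchius furzeri, built by Gibson cloning in a pLV third-generation-style HIV-1 lentiviral backbone. It is propagated in E. coli using a high-copy ColE1/pUC origin with ampicillin selection (AmpR, β-lactamase). An f1 origin, an SV40 origin, and remnants of a lac/lacZα cloning region with flanking T3 and T7 promoters are also present.

The lentiviral cassette has an RSV promoter driving a truncated 5' LTR, followed by the Ψ packaging signal with a gag fragment, the RRE for Rev-dependent nuclear export, and the cPPT/CTS. It ends with a WPRE, a self-inactivating ΔU3 3' LTR and an SV40 poly(A) signal. Within this frame, the CMV enhancer/promoter drives the payload. The roughly 350 bp FSHB coding sequence was picked up by the annotation software through homology to a tuna gonadotropin beta subunit. It is followed by dTomato; as the plasmid name indicates, the two are linked by a T2A self-cleaving peptide, although this element is not itself annotated. That arrangement should yield the untagged hormone and a separate orange-red fluorescent reporter from a single transcript, so expressing cells or tissue can be identified without fusing a fluorophore to the secreted peptide.

The feature table also shows an attB3 Gateway site and an EGFP coding sequence downstream of dTomato. These are not mentioned in the catalogue entry, and the record does not indicate whether EGFP is expressed. The sequenced record (8,606 nt) is also somewhat longer than the listed total size of 8,104 bp. The associated publication concerns functional interrogation of peptide hormones in fish, which is consistent with use for ectopic hormone expression.
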