Features (pLannotate 1.2.2; 29 found; start..end, strand, type, name):
     21..125     +  promoter       AmpR promoter: bla
    126..986     +  CDS            AmpR: β-lactamase; bla; confers resistance to ampicillin, carbenicillin, and related antibiotics
   1157..1745    +  rep_origin     ori: high-copy-number ColE1/pMB1/pBR322/pUC origin of replication
   1928..2020    +  CDS            lacI (fragment): lac repressor; lacI; The lac repressor binds to the lac operator to inhibit transcription in E. coli. This inhibition can be relieved by adding lactose or isopropyl-β-D-thiogalactopyranoside (IPTG).
   2033..2054    +  protein_bind   CAP binding site: CAP binding activates transcription in the presence of cAMP. E. coli catabolite activator protein
   2073..2099    +  promoter       lac promoter (fragment): promoter for the E. coli lac operon
   2107..2123    +  protein_bind   lac operator: The lac repressor binds to the lac operator to inhibit transcription in E. coli. This inhibition can be relieved by adding lactose or isopropyl-β-D-thiogalactopyranoside (IPTG). lac repressor encoded by lacI
   2168..2186    +  promoter       T3 promoter: promoter for bacteriophage T3 RNA polymerase
   2214..2440    +  promoter       RSV promoter: Rous sarcoma virus enhancer/promoter
   2441..2621    +  LTR            5' LTR (truncated): truncated 5' long terminal repeat (LTR) from HIV-1
   2668..2793    +  misc_feature   HIV-1 Ψ: packaging signal of human immunodeficiency virus type 1
   2777..3140    +  CDS            HIV-1 gag (fragment): gag protein from human immunodeficiency virus 1; gag
   3286..3519    +  misc_feature   RRE: The Rev response element (RRE) of HIV-1 allows for Rev-dependent mRNA export from the nucleus to the cytoplasm.
   3896..3996    +  CDS            Rev (fragment): human immunodeficiency virus 1 (HIV-1) Rev protein; rev; enhances nuclear export of unspliced and incompletely spliced viral mRNAs
   4015..4131    +  misc_feature   cPPT/CTS: central polypurine tract and central termination sequence of HIV-1
   4154..4457    +  enhancer       CMV enhancer: human cytomegalovirus immediate early enhancer
   4458..4661    +  promoter       CMV promoter: human cytomegalovirus (CMV) immediate early promoter
   4802..5077    +  CDS            cgba (fragment): GTHB1_THUOB - Experimental evidence at protein level: Swiss-Prot protein existence level 1. Involved in gametogenesis and steroidogenesis. From Thunnus obesus (Bigeye tuna).
   5168..5869    +  CDS            dTomato: dTomato is a basic (constitutively fluorescent) orange fluorescent protein published in 2004, derived from Discosoma sp.. It is reported to be a somewhat slowly-maturing dimer with low acid sensitivity.
   5873..5893    -  protein_bind   attB3: mutant version of attB; core recombination site for the Gateway® BP reaction BP Clonase™
   5928..6644    +  CDS            EGFP: EGFP is a basic (constitutively fluorescent) green fluorescent protein published in 1996, derived from Aequorea victoria. It is reported to be a rapidly-maturing weak dimer with moderate acid sensitivity.
   6663..7251    +  misc_feature   WPRE: woodchuck hepatitis virus posttranscriptional regulatory element
   7268..7336    +  CDS            nef (fragment): NEF_HV1Z2 - Experimental evidence at protein level: Swiss-Prot protein existence level 1. Extracellular Nef protein targets CD4(+) T-lymphocytes for apoptosis by interacting with CXCR4 surface receptors. From Human immunodeficiency virus type 1 group M subtype D (isolate Z2/CDC-Z34) (HIV-1).
   7338..7571    +  LTR            3' LTR (ΔU3): self-inactivating 3' long terminal repeat (LTR) from HIV-1
   7643..7764    +  polyA_signal   SV40 poly(A) signal: SV40 polyadenylation signal
   7804..7939    +  rep_origin     SV40 ori: SV40 origin of replication
   7960..7978    -  promoter       T7 promoter: promoter for bacteriophage T7 RNA polymerase
   7986..8141    +  CDS            lacZα (fragment): LacZα fragment of β-galactosidase; lacZ fragment
   8146..8574    +  rep_origin     f1 ori (sequence partly withheld): f1 bacteriophage origin of replication; arrow indicates direction of (+) strand synthesis
>Addgene plasmid #205597 | FSHB-t2a-dTOMATO | addgene full sequence | sequence record 424239 | Addgene NGS Result
GCACTTTTCGGGGAAATGTGCGCGGAACCCCTATTTGTTTATTTTTCTAAATACATTCAAATATGTATCC
GCTCATGAGACAATAACCCTGATAAATGCTTCAATAATATTGAAAAAGGAAGAGTATGAGTATTCAACAT
TTCCGTGTCGCCCTTATTCCCTTTTTTGCGGCATTTTGCCTTCCTGTTTTTGCTCACCCAGAAACGCTGG
TGAAAGTAAAAGATGCTGAAGATCAGTTGGGTGCACGAGTGGGTTACATCGAACTGGATCTCAACAGCGG
TAAGATCCTTGAGAGTTTTCGCCCCGAAGAACGTTTTCCAATGATGAGCACTTTTAAAGTTCTGCTATGT
GGCGCGGTATTATCCCGTATTGACGCCGGGCAAGAGCAACTCGGTCGCCGCATACACTATTCTCAGAATG
ACTTGGTTGAGTACTCACCAGTCACAGAAAAGCATCTTACGGATGGCATGACAGTAAGAGAATTATGCAG
TGCTGCCATAACCATGAGTGATAACACTGCGGCCAACTTACTTCTGACAACGATCGGAGGACCGAAGGAG
CTAACCGCTTTTTTGCACAACATGGGGGATCATGTAACTCGCCTTGATCGTTGGGAACCGGAGCTGAATG
AAGCCATACCAAACGACGAGCGTGACACCACGATGCCTGTAGCAATGGCAACAACGTTGCGCAAACTATT
AACTGGCGAACTACTTACTCTAGCTTCCCGGCAACAATTAATAGACTGGATGGAGGCGGATAAAGTTGCA
GGACCACTTCTGCGCTCGGCCCTTCCGGCTGGCTGGTTTATTGCTGATAAATCTGGAGCCGGTGAGCGTG
GGTCTCGCGGTATCATTGCAGCACTGGGGCCAGATGGTAAGCCCTCCCGTATCGTAGTTATCTACACGAC
GGGGAGTCAGGCAACTATGGATGAACGAAATAGACAGATCGCTGAGATAGGTGCCTCACTGATTAAGCAT
TGGTAACTGTCAGACCAAGTTTACTCATATATACTTTAGATTGATTTAAAACTTCATTTTTAATTTAAAA
GGATCTAGGTGAAGATCCTTTTTGATAATCTCATGACCAAAATCCCTTAACGTGAGTTTTCGTTCCACTG
AGCGTCAGACCCCGTAGAAAAGATCAAAGGATCTTCTTGAGATCCTTTTTTTCTGCGCGTAATCTGCTGC
TTGCAAACAAAAAAACCACCGCTACCAGCGGTGGTTTGTTTGCCGGATCAAGAGCTACCAACTCTTTTTC
CGAAGGTAACTGGCTTCAGCAGAGCGCAGATACCAAATACTGTTCTTCTAGTGTAGCCGTAGTTAGGCCA
CCACTTCAAGAACTCTGTAGCACCGCCTACATACCTCGCTCTGCTAATCCTGTTACCAGTGGCTGCTGCC
AGTGGCGATAAGTCGTGTCTTACCGGGTTGGACTCAAGACGATAGTTACCGGATAAGGCGCAGCGGTCGG
GCTGAACGGGGGGTTCGTGCACACAGCCCAGCTTGGAGCGAACGACCTACACCGAACTGAGATACCTACA
GCGTGAGCTATGAGAAAGCGCCACGCTTCCCGAAGGGAGAAAGGCGGACAGGTATCCGGTAAGCGGCAGG
GTCGGAACAGGAGAGCGCACGAGGGAGCTTCCAGGGGGAAACGCCTGGTATCTTTATAGTCCTGTCGGGT
TTCGCCACCTCTGACTTGAGCGTCGATTTTTGTGATGCTCGTCAGGGGGGCGGAGCCTATGGAAAAACGC
CAGCAACGCGGCCTTTTTACGGTTCCTGGCCTTTTGCTGGCCTTTTGCTCACATGTTCTTTCCTGCGTTA
TCCCCTGATTCTGTGGATAACCGTATTACCGCCTTTGAGTGAGCTGATACCGCTCGCCGCAGCCGAACGA
CCGAGCGCAGCGAGTCAGTGAGCGAGGAAGCGGAAGAGCGCCCAATACGCAAACCGCCTCTCCCCGCGCG
TTGGCCGATTCATTAATGCAGCTGGCACGACAGGTTTCCCGACTGGAAAGCGGGCAGTGAGCGCAACGCA
ATTAATGTGAGTTAGCTCACTCATTAGGCACCCCAGGCTTTCCACTTTATGCTTCCGGCTCGTATGTTGT
GTGGAATTGTGAGCGGATAACAATTTCACACAGGAAACAGCTATGACCATGATTACGCCAAGCGCGCAAT
TAACCCTCACTAAAGGGAACAAAAGCTGGAGCTGCAAGCTTAATGTAGTCTTATGCAATACTCTTGTAGT
CTTGCAACATGGTAACGATGAGTTAGCAACATGCCTTACAAGGAGAGAAAAAGCACCGTGCATGCCGATT
GGTGGAAGTAAGGTGGTACGATCGTGCCTTATTAGGAAGGCAACAGACGGGTCTGACATGGATTGGACGA
ACCACTGAATTGCCGCATTGCAGAGATATTGTATTTAAGTGCCTAGCTCGATACATAAACGGGTCTCTCT
GGTTAGACCAGATCTGAGCCTGGGAGCTCTCTGGCTAACTAGGGAACCCACTGCTTAAGCCTCAATAAAG
CTTGCCTTGAGTGCTTCAAGTAGTGTGTGCCCGTCTGTTGTGTGACTCTGGTAACTAGAGATCCCTCAGA
CCCTTTTAGTCAGTGTGGAAAATCTCTAGCAGTGGCGCCCGAACAGGGACTTGAAAGCGAAAGGGAAACC
AGAGGAGCTCTCTCGACGCAGGACTCGGCTTGCTGAAGCGCGCACGGCAAGAGGCGAGGGGCGGCGACTG
GTGAGTACGCCAAAAATTTTGACTAGCGGAGGCTAGAAGGAGAGAGATGGGTGCGAGAGCGTCAGTATTA
AGCGGGGGAGAATTAGATCGCGATGGGAAAAAATTCGGTTAAGGCCAGGGGGAAAGAAAAAATATAAATT
AAAACATATAGTATGGGCAAGCAGGGAGCTAGAACGATTCGCAGTTAATCCTGGCCTGTTAGAAACATCA
GAAGGCTGTAGACAAATACTGGGACAGCTACAACCATCCCTTCAGACAGGATCAGAAGAACTTAGATCAT
TATATAATACAGTAGCAACCCTCTATTGTGTGCATCAAAGGATAGAGATAAAAGACACCAAGGAAGCTTT
AGACAAGATAGAGGAAGAGCAAAACAAAAGTAAGACCACCGCACAGCAAGCGGCCGCTGATCTTCAGACC
TGGAGGAGGAGATATGAGGGACAATTGGAGAAGTGAATTATATAAATATAAAGTAGTAAAAATTGAACCA
TTAGGAGTAGCACCCACCAAGGCAAAGAGAAGAGTGGTGCAGAGAGAAAAAAGAGCAGTGGGAATAGGAG
CTTTGTTCCTTGGGTTCTTGGGAGCAGCAGGAAGCACTATGGGCGCAGCGTCAATGACGCTGACGGTACA
GGCCAGACAATTATTGTCTGGTATAGTGCAGCAGCAGAACAATTTGCTGAGGGCTATTGAGGCGCAACAG
CATCTGTTGCAACTCACAGTCTGGGGCATCAAGCAGCTCCAGGCAAGAATCCTGGCTGTGGAAAGATACC
TAAAGGATCAACAGCTCCTGGGGATTTGGGGTTGCTCTGGAAAACTCATTTGCACCACTGCTGTGCCTTG
GAATGCTAGTTGGAGTAATAAATCTCTGGAACAGATTTGGAATCACACGACCTGGATGGAGTGGGACAGA
GAAATTAACAATTACACAAGCTTAATACACTCCTTAATTGAAGAATCGCAAAACCAGCAAGAAAAGAATG
AACAAGAATTATTGGAATTAGATAAATGGGCAAGTTTGTGGAATTGGTTTAACATAACAAATTGGCTGTG
GTATATAAAATTATTCATAATGATAGTAGGAGGCTTGGTAGGTTTAAGAATAGTTTTTGCTGTACTTTCT
ATAGTGAATAGAGTTAGGCAGGGATATTCACCATTATCGTTTCAGACCCACCTCCCAACCCCGAGGGGAC
CCGACAGGCCCGAAGGAATAGAAGAAGAAGGTGGAGAGAGAGACAGAGACAGATCCATTCGATTAGTGAA
CGGATCTCGACGGTATCGGTTAACTTTTAAAAGAAAAGGGGGGATTGGGGGGTATAGTGCAGGGGAAAGA
ATAGTAGACATAATAGCAACAGACATACAAACTAAAGAATTACAAAAACAAATTACAAAATTCAAAATTT
TATCGATAAGCTTGGGAGTTCCGCGTTACATAACTTACGGTAAATGGCCCGCCTGGCTGACCGCCCAACG
ACCCCCGCCCATTGACGTCAATAATGACGTATGTTCCCATAGTAACGCCAATAGGGACTTTCCATTGACG
TCAATGGGTGGAGTATTTACGGTAAACTGCCCACTTGGCAGTACATCAAGTGTATCATATGCCAAGTACG
CCCCCTATTGACGTCAATGACGGTAAATGGCCCGCCTGGCATTATGCCCAGTACATGACCTTATGGGACT
TTCCTACTTGGCAGTACATCTACGTATTAGTCATCGCTATTACCATGGTGATGCGGTTTTGGCAGTACAT
CAATGGGCGTGGATAGCGGTTTGACTCACGGGGATTTCCAAGTCTCCACCCCATTGACGTCAATGGGAGT
TTGTTTTGGCACCAAAATCAACGGGACTTTCCAAAATGTCGTAACAACTCCGCCCCATTGACGCAAATGG
GCGGTAGGCGTGTACGGTGGGAGGTCTATATAAGCAGAGCTCGTTTAGTGAACCGTCAGATCGCCTGGAG
ACGCCATCCACGCTGTTTTGACCTCCATAGAAGACACCGACTCTAGAGGATCCACCGGTCGCCACCATGC
AACTGGTTGTCATGGCAGCGTTGCTGGTGCTGGCAGAGGTGGGGCAGGGCTGCAGCTTCATCTGCCATCT
AAAAAATGTCAGCATTCCCGTGGAGAGCTGCGGCATCACCACACTCATCCACACCACAGTCTGTGAGGGC
CGGTGTTTCTACATGGATCCCATCTACGACAACAACATTGACCAGCCTGAGGTGAACACCTGTAACGGGG
ACTGGTCCTATGAGGTGGAGCACATCGATGGGTGTCCAATGGGGGTCACGTACCCTGTAGCCAGGAGCTG
CAGCTGCATGGCGTGCAACACAGAGAGCACATTCTGCAAAACCTTCCATCCACACGTACTCGGCTGTGAG
GGCAGAGGCAGTCTGCTGACATGCGGTGACGTGGAAGAGAATCCCGGCCCTTCTAGAATGGTGAGCAAGG
GCGAGGAGGTCATCAAAGAGTTCATGCGCTTCAAGGTGCGCATGGAGGGCTCCATGAACGGCCACGAGTT
CGAGATCGAGGGCGAGGGCGAGGGCCGCCCCTACGAGGGCACCCAGACCGCCAAGCTGAAGGTGACCAAG
GGCGGCCCCCTGCCCTTCGCCTGGGACATCCTGTCCCCCCAGTTCATGTACGGCTCCAAGGCGTACGTGA
AGCACCCCGCCGACATCCCCGATTACAAGAAGCTGTCCTTCCCCGAGGGCTTCAAGTGGGAGCGCGTGAT
GAACTTCGAGGACGGCGGTCTGGTGACCGTGACCCAGGACTCCTCCCTGCAGGACGGCACGCTGATCTAC
AAGGTGAAGATGCGCGGCACCAACTTCCCCCCCGACGGCCCCGTAATGCAGAAGAAGACCATGGGCTGGG
AGGCCTCCACCGAGCGCCTGTACCCCCGCGACGGCGTGCTGAAGGGCGAGATCCACCAGGCCCTGAAGCT
GAAGGACGGCGGCCACTACCTGGTGGAGTTCAAGACCATCTACATGGCCAAGAAGCCCGTGCAACTGCCC
GGCTACTACTACGTGGACACCAAGCTGGACATCACCTCCCACAACGAGGACTACACCATCGTGGAACAGT
ACGAGCGCTCCGAGGGCCGCCACCACCTGTTCCTGTACGGCATGGACGAGCTGTACAAGTAACAACTTTA
TTATACATAGTTGATAATTCACTGGCGAGAATCCCGGCCCTTCTAGAATGGTGAGCAAGGGCGAAGAGCT
GTTCACCGGGGTGGTGCCCATCCTGGTCGAGCTGGACGGCGACGTAAACGGCCACAAGTTCAGCGTGTCC
GGCGAGGGCGAGGGCGATGCCACCTACGGCAAGCTGACCCTGAAGTTCATCTGCACCACCGGCAAGCTGC
CCGTGCCCTGGCCCACCCTCGTGACCACCCTGACCTACGGCGTGCAGTGCTTCAGCCGCTACCCCGACCA
CATGAAGCAGCACGACTTCTTCAAGTCCGCCATGCCCGAAGGCTACGTCCAGGAGCGCACCATCTTCTTC
AAGGACGACGGCAACTACAAGACCCGCGCCGAGGTGAAGTTCGAGGGCGACACCCTGGTGAACCGCATCG
AGCTGAAGGGCATCGACTTCAAGGAGGACGGCAACATCCTGGGGCACAAGCTGGAGTACAACTACAACAG
CCACAACGTCTATATCATGGCCGACAAGCAGAAGAACGGCATCAAGGTGAACTTCAAGATCCGCCACAAC
ATCGAGGACGGCAGCGTGCAGCTCGCCGACCACTACCAGCAGAACACCCCCATCGGCGACGGCCCCGTGC
TGCTGCCCGACAACCACTACCTGAGCACCCAGTCCGCCCTGAGCAAAGACCCCAACGAGAAGCGCGATCA
CATGGTCCTGCTGGAGTTCGTGACCGCCGCCGGGATCACTCTCGGCATGGACGAGCTGTACAAGTAAAGC
GGCCGCGTCGACAATCAACCTCTGGATTACAAAATTTGTGAAAGATTGACTGGTATTCTTAACTATGTTG
CTCCTTTTACGCTATGTGGATACGCTGCTTTAATGCCTTTGTATCATGCTATTGCTTCCCGTATGGCTTT
CATTTTCTCCTCCTTGTATAAATCCTGGTTGCTGTCTCTTTATGAGGAGTTGTGGCCCGTTGTCAGGCAA
CGTGGCGTGGTGTGCACTGTGTTTGCTGACGCAACCCCCACTGGTTGGGGCATTGCCACCACCTGTCAGC
TCCTTTCCGGGACTTTCGCTTTCCCCCTCCCTATTGCCACGGCGGAACTCATCGCCGCCTGCCTTGCCCG
CTGCTGGACAGGGGCTCGGCTGTTGGGCACTGACAATTCCGTGGTGTTGTCGGGGAAGCTGACGTCCTTT
CCATGGCTGCTCGCCTGTGTTGCCACCTGGATTCTGCGCGGGACGTCCTTCTGCTACGTCCCTTCGGCCC
TCAATCCAGCGGACCTTCCTTCCCGCGGCCTGCTGCCGGCTCTGCGGCCTCTTCCGCGTCTTCGCCTTCG
CCCTCAGACGAGTCGGATCTCCCTTTGGGCCGCCTCCCCGCCTGGAATTCGAGCTCGGTACCTTTAAGAC
CAATGACTTACAAGGCAGCTGTAGATCTTAGCCACTTTTTAAAAGAAAAGGGGGGACTGGAAGGGCTAAT
TCACTCCCAACGAAGACAAGATCTGCTTTTTGCTTGTACTGGGTCTCTCTGGTTAGACCAGATCTGAGCC
TGGGAGCTCTCTGGCTAACTAGGGAACCCACTGCTTAAGCCTCAATAAAGCTTGCCTTGAGTGCTTCAAG
TAGTGTGTGCCCGTCTGTTGTGTGACTCTGGTAACTAGAGATCCCTCAGACCCTTTTAGTCAGTGTGGAA
AATCTCTAGCAGTAGTAGTTCATGTCATCTTATTATTCAGTATTTATAACTTGCAAAGAAATGAATATCA
GAGAGTGAGAGGAACTTGTTTATTGCAGCTTATAATGGTTACAAATAAAGCAATAGCATCACAAATTTCA
CAAATAAAGCATTTTTTTCACTGCATTCTAGTTGTGGTTTGTCCAAACTCATCAATGTATCTTATCATGT
CTGGCTCTAGCTATCCCGCCCCTAACTCCGCCCATCCCGCCCCTAACTCCGCCCAGTTCCGCCCATTCTC
CGCCCCATGGCTGACTAATTTTTTTTATTTATGCAGAGGCCGAGGCCGCCTCGGCCTCTGAGCTATTCCA
GAAGTAGTGAGGAGGCTTTTTTGGAGGCCTAGGGACGTACCCAATTCGCCCTATAGTGAGTCGTATTACG
CGCGCTCACTGGCCGTCGTTTTACAACGTCGTGACTGGGAAAACCCTGGCGTTACCCAACTTAATCGCCT
TGCAGCACATCCCCCTTTCGCCAGCTGGCGTAATAGCGAAGAGGCCCGCACCGATCGCCCTTCCCAACAG
TTGCGCAGCCTGAATGGCGAATGGG
[124 nt withheld, positions 8146-8269]
C
[91 nt withheld, positions 8271-8361]
A
[49 nt withheld, positions 8363-8411]
CCTTTGACGTTGGAGTCCACGTTCTTT
[37 nt withheld, positions 8439-8475]
ACCCTATCTCGGTCTATTCTTTTGATTTATAAGGGATTTTGCCGATTTCGGCCTATTGGTTAAAAAATGA
GCTGATTTAACAAAAATTTAACGCGAATTTTAACAAAATATTAACGCTTACAATTTAGGTG
